>Addgene plasmid #215264 | GB4636 | addgene full sequence | sequence record 440689 | Addgene NGS Result
GGAGAAAAGCTTCGAAGTTTAAACGATTGAATATAACCGACGTGACTGTTACATTTAGGGATTGAATATA
ACCGACGTGACTGTTACATTTAGGGATTGAATATAACCGACGTGACTGTTACATTTAGGGATTGAATATA
ACCGACGTGACTGTTACATTTAGGGATGCTAGCTCCCGTCCTAATACCTCTACGTGCAAGCAGTATAAAA
ACAAAATACATAAACATAACTAAAATCTCATATCGTTGTAATTGTCATATACTAGTGGTAATTAAGTCCA
GTTACACTTAAGGTTAAATTTGCTGACTCTTTTTTACCTTTCATTTCTGAAAATGAACTCAAGTAAAAAT
CCTCCTTCTACTCTCCTTGATGTTTTCTTGGATACCGCAAGAAACTTGGATACAGCAAGCAGAAATGTGC
TCGAGTGTGGTGAACATCGATGGAGTTACAGAGAACTGGATACAGTGTCCTCAGCTCTCGCCCAGCATCT
TCGATACACGGTGGGGCTGTCCCCTACTGTCGCAGTGATCAGCGAGAATCACCCGTACATATTGGCCCTC
ATGCTCGCTGTATGGAAATTGGGCGGTACCTTCGCTCCGATAGATGTCCACAGCCCTGCAGAACTGGTTG
CCGGGATGCTTAACATAGTCTCACCGTCTTGCCTGGTCATCCCGTCATCAGACGTAACAAACCAGACCCT
TGCATGTGATCTTAACATTCCAGTGGTTGCATTTCATCCTCACCAAAGCACAATCCCGGAACTGAACAAA
AAGTACCTGACGGACAGTCAAATCAGCCCTGATCTCCCATTCCCCGATCCCAACCGTCCGGCTCTTTACC
TGTTCACTTCTTCTGCTACGAGTAGATCCAACTTGAAGTGCGTGCCCCTGACCCACACCTTCATACTGAG
AAATAGCCTGTCAAAGAGGGCCTGGTGCAAAAGAATGAGGCCAGAAACAGATTTCGATGGTATAAGGGTT
TTAGGATGGGCACCATGGAGTCATGTTCTGGCTCACATGCAAGATATAGGGCCCCTTACACTCCTGAATG
CTGGATGTTACGTCTTTGCAACGACACCGAGCACATATCCAACCGAGTTGAAGGACGATAGGGATGTCAT
TTCTTGCGCCGCAAATGCAGTTATGTACAAGGGGGTTAAGTCCTTCGCCTGTCTCCCGTTTGTGCTGGGA
GGCCTTAAGGCCCTGTGTGAGTCCGAGCCGTCCGTCAAAGCACAATTACAGGTCGAGGAGCGAGCACAGT
TGTTAAAGAGCTTACAACACATGAAGATTCTTGAATGTGGTGGCGCTATGCTCGAAGTTTCAGTGGCTTC
TTGGGCTATCGAGAATCGTATTCCCATTAGTATAGGAATCGGTATGACCGAAACTGGCGGAGCCTTGTTC
GCTGGACCCGTTCAAGCAATCCAAACGGGATTTAGTTCAGAGGACAAGTTTATTGAGGATGCCACATATC
TCCTTGTCAAAGACGATTACGAGTCACACGCAGAAGAGGACATCAATGAAGGCGAACTGGTTGTTAAAAG
CCGAATGCTGCCAAGGGGTTATCTGGGGTATAACGATCCATCCTTCTCAGTGGACGATGCAGGGTGGGTT
ACCTTCAAAACAGGCGACAGGTACTCCGTGACCCCGGATGGTAAGTTTTCTTGGTTAGGAAGGAATACAG
ACTTTATACAGATGACAAGCGGTGAGACTCTCGATCCCAGGCCCATCGAAAGTTTGCTTTGCGAGTCCTC
CCTTATATCAAGAGCCTGTGTAATAGGCGATAAGTTCCTGAATGGGCCCGCCACAGCAGTGTGTGCCATA
ATAGAATTGGAGCCGACTACGGTAGAGAAAGGTCAGGCCCATAGCAGGGACATAGCCCGAATTTTTGCCC
CCATAAACCGTGATTTGCCTCCTCCTTTAAGAATCGCCTGGAGCCACGTCCTCGTGCTCCAACCCAGTGA
AAAAATACCGATGACCAAAAAAGGAACGATCTTCCGTAAGAAGATCGAACAAGTCTTTGGTAGTGCACTT
GGTGGGTCCTCAGGTGACAATTCCCAAGCAACCACTGATGCATCAGTCGTCCGTCGAGATGAACTGTCAA
ACACTGTTAAGCATATCATATCACGTGTTCTGGGCGTGAGCGACGACGAGTTGCTGTGGACTCTCTCATT
TGCCGAACTTGGAATGACCTCCGCCCTTGCAACGAGAATTGCCAATGAATTGAATGAGGTTTTAGTAGGG
GTCAATCTGCCTATCAATGCATGTTATATACACGTTGACTTACCATCCCTGTCAAATGCAGTATATGCCA
AACTGGCTCACTTGAAACTCCCTGACAGAACACCAGAGCCGCGTAAGGCACCGGTTGAGAATCCTGGCGG
AAAAGAGATCGTAATAGTGGGACAAGCATTTAGACTTCCAGGCTCTATTAATGACGTGGCTAGTCTCCGT
GACGCTTTTCTGGCCCGTCAAGCAAGTTCAATCATTACAGAAATACCACCAGACAGATGGGATCACGCAT
CCTTCTACCCGAAGGACATACGTTTCAACAAGGCCGGCTTAGTGGACATTGCTAACTACGACCACAGTTT
CTTCGGCTTGACGGCTACAGAAGCTCTTTACTTATCTCCGACCATGAGACTCGCCCTGGAAGTTAGTTTT
GAGGCCCTTGAGAACGCAAACATTCCGGTTTCTCAGCTGAAGGGGTCACAAACAGCTGTCTACGTTGCTA
CCACGGATGACGGGTTCGAGACTCTCTTAAATGCAGAGGCTGGGTACGACGCTTACACCCGATTCTACGG
TACGGGGCGTGCAGCTTCCACGGCATCCGGCAGGATCTCATACCTGCTTGACGTTCATGGACCCAGTATA
ACTGTGGACACGGCATGTAGTGGAGGGGCTGTTTGCATTGATCAAGCTATAGACTACCTGCAATCCAGTT
CAGCCGCTGATACCGCCATCATTTGTGCTTCTAATACTCATTGCTGGCCAGGATCATTCATGTTTCTGAG
CGCCCAGGGTATGGTAAGCTCCGGCGGACGATGCGCTACTTTCACGACCGATGCCGACGGCTACGTACCT
AGCGAGGGTGCAGTCGCCTTCATTCTTAAAACACGTGAAGCAGCTATGAGGGACAAAGACACAATTCTGG
CTACCATCAAAGCAACACAAATTTCTCATAATGGTAGGTCCCAGGGATTAGTCGCCCCCAATGTAAATTC
CCAAGCCGACTTGCATAGAAGCCTGCTCCAAAAAGCCGGGCTTTCACCGGCCGACATTCATTTCATCGAG
GCACACGGAACTGGAACCTCCCTCGGAGATCTGTCCGAGATCCAAGCTATAAATGATGCATATACGAGCT
CACAACCTCGAACGGCCGGCCCGCTGATCGTTTCTGCAAGCAAGACAGTGATAGGACACACTGAACCAGC
CGGTCCGTTGGTGGGGATGCTGTCAGTACTGAACTCCTTTAAAGAGGGGGCCGTCCCTGGTTTGGCACAC
TTGACCGCCGATAACCTGAATCCCGCTCTTGATTGCAGCAGTGTTCCGTTACTCATACCTTACCAGCCCG
TTCACCTGGCAGCCCCCAAGCCTCATCGTGCTGCTGTAATGTCATATGGATTCTCTGGCACCCTCGGTGG
GATCGTGCTGGAGGCACCAGATGAGGAAAGACTCGAAGAGGAACCTCCTAATGACAAACCTATGTTGTTT
GTAGTTAGTGCAAAAACACATACTGCATTAATAGAATATCTCGGCCGATACCTTGAATTCCTCTTGCAGG
CAAATCCACAAGACTTCTGCGATATTTGTTATACTTCATGCGTTGGGCGTGAACATTATCGATACAGATT
CGCATGCGTAGCCAACGACATGGAGGATTTAATAGGACAATTGCAGAAGCGTTTAGGCTCTAAGGTCCCA
CCGAAACCTTCCTACAAAAGAGGGGCCCTTGCATTCGCCTTCAGCGGTCAGGGCACACAGTTCCGAGGGA
TGGCTACCGAGCTCGCAAAAGCCTATTCCGGATTCCGAAAAATAGTCTCTGATCTCGCTAAGAGGGCAAG
TGAACTCTCAGGTCACGCTATTGATCGATTTTTGTTAGCTTACGATATTGGGGCTGAAAACGTCGCCCCG
GATAGCGAGGCTGATCAAATATGTATCTTCGTATATCAATGTAGCGTGCTTCGTTGGCTTCAGACAATGG
GCATTAGACCATCTGCTGTTATAGGGCACTCCCTCGGTGAGATTAGCGCTTCTGTCGCCGCCGGTGCATT
GTCTCTGGACTCTGCACTGGACCTTGTTATCAGTCGAGCTCGACTGTTAAGGAGCTCTACCAATGCACCC
GCCGGTATGGCAGCCATGTCAGCATCACAGGACGAAGTTGTTGAGTTGATTGGGAAATTAGACCTTGATA
AAGCAAATTCACTCTCTGTTTCTGTTATCAATGGTCCTCAGAATACGGTAGTAAGCGGTTCTTCAGCAGC
CATTGAAAGTATAGTCGCACTGGCCAAAGGGCGAAAGATAAAAGCAAGTGCTCTCAACATCAACCAAGCC
TTCCACTCTCCCTACGTAGATTCTGCAGTACCAGGTTTGCGTGCTTGGTCAGAGAAGCATATTTCCTCTG
CTAGACCATTACAGATCCCCCTGTACTCTACACTCCTTGGCGCCCAAGTAAGTGAGGGACAAATGCTGAA
TCCGGATCATTGGGTAGATCACGCAAGAAAACCTGTCCAATTCGCTCAGGCCGCCACCATTATGAAAGAA
AGCTTTACCGGAGTAATCATTGACATAGGTCCTCAAGTAGTTGCTTGGAGTTTGCTGCTCTCAAACGGAC
TGACATCAGTTACCGCTCTCGCCGCAAAGCGAGGACGATCACAGCAGGTTGCCTTCCTTAGTGCTCTTGC
AGATTTATACCAAGACTATGGTGTCGTGCCTGACTTTGTGGGATTATACGCTCAACAGGAGGACGCCAGT
CGTTTAAAGAAAACCGATATTCTGACCTATCCTTTCCAAAGGGTGAGAAGGTATCCATCTTTCATCCCGA
GTCGTAGGGCACCTACTCATGCCCATGTCCAAGATGAGGAAACATTGTCATCTGGATCTTCCACACCCAC
ATTGGAGAATACAGATCTCGACTCCGGTAAAGAGTCTTTGATGGGACCCACACGTGGCCTTCTTCGAGTA
GACGATCTGAGAGACAGTATCGTTTCTTCTGTAAAGGATGTACTGGAGCTGAAATCAAATGAGGACTTGG
ACTTGTCCGAGTCCTTGAACGCATTGGGAATGGACAGTATTATGTTCGCTCAATTACGTAAAAGGATAGG
GGAGGGACTCGGGTTATCCGTCCCGATGGTATTCCTGTCTGACGCCTTCTCAATCGGCGAGATGGTTAGT
AACCTTGTAGAACAGGCAGAGGCTAGTGAGGACAACTGAGCTTGGAATGGATCTTCGATCCCGATCGTTC
AAACATTTGGCAATAAAGTTTCTTAAGATTGAATCCTGTTGCCGGTCTTGCGACGATTATCATATAATTT
CTGTTGAATTACGTTAAGCATGTAATAATTAACATGTAATGCATGACGTTATTTATGAGATGGGTTTTTA
TGATTAGAGTCCCGCAATTATACATTTAATACGCGATAGAAAACAAAATATAGCGCGCAAACTAGGATAA
ATTATCGCGCGCGGTGTCATCTATGTTACTAGATCGGGAATTGCCAAGCTAATTCTTGAAGACGAAAGGG
CCTCGTGATACGCCTATTTTTATAGGTTAATGTCATGATAATAATGGTTTCTTAGACGTCAGGTGGCACT
TTTCGGGGAAATGTGCGCGGAACCCCTATTTGTTTATTTTTCTAAATACATTCAAATATGTATCCGCTCA
TGAGACAATAACCCTGATAAATGCTTCAATAATGGGACCGACTCGCGCTGTCAGGAGAGTGGTCTTGGGA
GAGCGATGCGTCTTTTCCGATGAACCGTTCCAGCAAAAAAGACTAAGCGATGCGTCTTTTCCGCTGAACC
GTTCCAGCAAAAAAGACTAAGCGATGCGTCTTTTCCGCTGAACCGTTCCAGCAAAAAAGACTAGGAGAGC
GATGCGTCTTTTCCGCTGAACCGTTCCAGCAAAAAAGACTATCCCGTCCTAATACCTCTACGTGCAAGCA
GTATAAAAACAAAATACATAAACATAACTAAAATCTCATATCGTTGTAATTGTCATATACTAGTGGTAAT
TAAGTCCAGTTACACTTAAGGTTAAATTTGCTGACTCTTTTTTACCTTTCATTTCTGAAAATGGCATCCT
TTGAAAATAGTCTGTCCGTTTTGATCGTCGGGGCTGGCCTTGGGGGATTAGCAGCCGCAATAGCTCTTAG
GAGACAGGGCCATGTAGTAAAGATCTATGATAGTTCCTCATTCAAAGCTGAACTGGGTGCTGGCCTTGCT
GTACCTCCGAATACGCTTAGAAGCCTTCAACAGTTAGGTTGTAATACAGAGAATTTGAACGGAGTCGACA
ATCTCTGCTTCACGGCCATGGGTTACGACGGCTCCGTAGGTATGATGAATAACATGACAGACTACAGGGA
GGCTTATGGCACATCCTGGATTATGGTTCATCGAGTGGATTTACATAATGAACTTATGCGTGTCGCACTT
GATCCGGGGGGGCTGGGACCACCAGCAACATTACATTTAAATCACAGAGTGACCTTCTGCGACGTTGACG
CATGTACGGTAACTTTTACCAACGGGACGACACAAAGTGCCGACTTGATCGTAGGGGCTGACGGCATACG
AAGCACCATACGTAGATTCGTCTTGGAGGAAGATGTAACTGTGCCTGCCAGCGGGATCGTCGGTTTCAGA
TGGCTGGTGCAAGCCGATGCCTTAGACCCTTACCCTGAGTTAGATTGGATTGTTAAGAAGCCTCCACTCG
GTGCTCGTCTGATCTCTACGCCACAGAATCCACAGTCCGGCGTGGGGTTGGCTGACCGTCGTACAATTAT
CATCTACGCTTGTAGGGGTGGCACGATGGTTAATGTGTTGGCTGTCCACGACGACGAAAGAGATCAGAAT
ACGGCAGATTGGTCAGTGCCGGCTTCCAAAGATGATCTCTTCCGTGTATTCCATGACTACCACCCAAGAT
TCAGACGTTTGCTCGAACTTGCTCAAGATATCAATCTCTGGCAAATGAGGGTAGTTCCCGTGCTTAAAAA
ATGGGTGAACAAGCGTGTCTGTTTATTAGGAGATGCCGCCCATGCTTCTCTCCCCACGCTGGGTCAAGGG
TTCGGAATGGGACTGGAGGACGCCGTGGCACTCGGCACATTGTTACCCAAAGGAACTACGGCTTCACAGA
TCGAAACGAGACTGGCCGTTTACGAGCAATTACGAAAGGATAGGGCTGAGTTCGTAGCAGCAGAATCCTA
CGAGGAACAGTATGTCCCTGAGATGCGTGGGCTCTATCTTCGTTCCAAAGAACTCCGAGATCGAGTGATG
GGATATGATATTAAAGTGGAGTCAGAAAAGGTTTTGGAGACTCTGCTTCGATCCTCTAATTCTGCATGAG
CTTGGAATGGATCTTCGATCCCGATCGTTCAAACATTTGGCAATAAAGTTTCTTAAGATTGAATCCTGTT
GCCGGTCTTGCGACGATTATCATATAATTTCTGTTGAATTACGTTAAGCATGTAATAATTAACATGTAAT
GCATGACGTTATTTATGAGATGGGTTTTTATGATTAGAGTCCCGCAATTATACATTTAATACGCGATAGA
AAACAAAATATAGCGCGCAAACTAGGATAAATTATCGCGCGCGGTGTCATCTATGTTACTAGATCGGGAA
TTGCCAAGCTAATTCTTGAAGACGAAAGGGCCTCGTGATACGCCTATTTTTATAGGTTAATGTCATGATA
ATAATGGTTTCTTAGACGTCAGGTGGCACTTTTCGGGGAAATGTGCGCGGAACCCCTATTTGTTTATTTT
TCTAAATACATTCAAATATGTATCCGCTCATGAGACAATAACCCTGATAAATGCTTCAATAATGGGACCG
ACTCGCGCTGTCAGGAGTCTCAATGGTAACTTTACTCTTTATTTAACCATACATTTTTTTTTATTTTTTT
CACTTTGTTCTTCATCCACTATTGTTCTTTGTTCATCTTGAACAAAAGCTCCCTCCTTCTTTGTTCTTCA
TCCACCATTGTTCTTCATCAATCATTTCGCTGTCAGGAGACTAGAGCCAAGCTGATCTCCTTTGCCCCGG
AGATCACCATGGACGACTTTCTCTATCTCTACGATCTAGGAAGAAAGTTCGACGGAGAAGGTGACGATAC
CATGTTCACCACCGATAATGAGAAGATTAGCCTCTTCAATTTCAGAAAGAATGCTGACCCACAGATGGTT
AGAGAGGCCTACGCGGCAGGTCTGATCAAGACGATCTACCCGAGTAATAATCTCCAGGAGATCAAATACC
TTCCCAAGAAGGTTAAAGATGCAGTCAAAAGATTCAGGACTAACTGCATCAAGAACACAGAGAAAGATAT
ATTTCTCAAGATCAGAAGTACTATTCCAGTATGGACGATTCAAGGCTTGCTTCATAAACCAAGGCAAGTA
ATAGAGATTGGAGTCTCTAAGAAAGTAGTTCCTACTGAATCAAAGGCCATGGAGTCAAAAATTCAGATCG
AGGATCTAACAGAACTCGCCGTGAAGACTGGCGAACAGTTCATACAGAGTCTTTTACGACTCAATGACAA
GAAGAAAATCTTCGTCAACATGGTGGAGCACGACACTCTCGTCTACTCCAAGAATATCAAAGATACAGTC
TCAGAAGACCAAAGGGCTATTGAGACTTTTCAACAAAGGGTAATATCGGGAAACCTCCTCGGATTCCATT
GCCCAGCTATCTGTCACTTCATCAAAAGGACAGTAGAAAAGGAAGGTGGCACCTACAAATGCCATCATTG
CGATAAAGGAAAGGCTATCGTTCAAGATGCCCCTGCCGACAGTGGTCCCAAAGATGGACCCCCACCCACG
AGGAGCATCGTGGAAAAAGAAGACGTTCCAACCACGTCTTCAAAGCAAGTGGATTGATGTGATATCTCCA
CTGACGTAAGGGATGACGCACAATCCCACTATCCTTCGCAAGACCCTTCCTCTATATAAGGAAGTTCATT
TCATTTGGAGAGGACTCCGGTATTTTTACAACAATTACCACAACAAAACAAACAACAAACAACATTACAA
TTTACTATTCTAGTCGAAATGAGAATTAACATCTCCCTTTCATCATTATTTGAACGTCTGTCAAAGTTAT
CCAGCAGATCCATTGCAATCACCTGTGGTGTCGTCTTGGCCTCCGCAATCGCTTTTCCGATAATCCGTAG
GGACTATCAGACTTTTTTGGAAGTCGGGCCGAGTTACGCTCCGCAGAATTTCAGAGGTTACATCATAGTA
TGCGTGCTTTCACTCTTTAGGCAGGAACAAAAAGGGTTGGCTATCTATGATCGACTGCCCGAAAAGCGAA
GGTGGTTGGCAGATCTCCCATTCCGAGAAGGTACGCGTCCTTCTATCACAAGTCATATCATCCAAAGACA
GAGGACTCAGCTGGTAGACCAAGAATTTGCAACCCGAGAACTCATTGATAAAGTTATACCCAGAGTTCAG
GCTCGACACACCGATAAGACGTTTCTGTCAACCTCAAAGTTCGAATTTCATGCCAAAGCAATTTTTTTGC
TGCCCAGTATTCCCATCAATGATCCCTTGAATATACCTTCACATGATACTGTCAGACGAACAAAAAGGGA
GATCGCTCACATGCACGATTACCACGACTGCACCCTGCACTTGGCTCTCGCAGCCCAGGACGGTAAAGAA
GTACTTAAAAAAGGGTGGGGCCAGAGACATCCCCTCGCTGGCCCCGGCGTGCCGGGACCTCCAACCGAAT
GGACGTTTTTATATGCACCGCGTAACGAGGAGGAAGCCAGAGTGGTCGAGATGATAGTGGAGGCCAGTAT
TGGTTACATGACAAATGACCCCGCTGGTAAAATTGTAGAGAACGCTAAGTGAGCTTGGAATGGATCTTCG
ATCCCGATCGTTCAAACATTTGGCAATAAAGTTTCTTAAGATTGAATCCTGTTGCCGGTCTTGCGACGAT
TATCATATAATTTCTGTTGAATTACGTTAAGCATGTAATAATTAACATGTAATGCATGACGTTATTTATG
AGATGGGTTTTTATGATTAGAGTCCCGCAATTATACATTTAATACGCGATAGAAAACAAAATATAGCGCG
CAAACTAGGATAAATTATCGCGCGCGGTGTCATCTATGTTACTAGATCGGGAATTGCCAAGCTAATTCTT
GAAGACGAAAGGGCCTCGTGATACGCCTATTTTTATAGGTTAATGTCATGATAATAATGGTTTCTTAGAC
GTCAGGTGGCACTTTTCGGGGAAATGTGCGCGGAACCCCTATTTGTTTATTTTTCTAAATACATTCAAAT
ATGTATCCGCTCATGAGACAATAACCCTGATAAATGCTTCAATAATGGGACCGACTCGCGCTGTCAGGAG
ACTAGAGCCAAGCTGATCTCCTTTGCCCCGGAGATCACCATGGACGACTTTCTCTATCTCTACGATCTAG
GAAGAAAGTTCGACGGAGAAGGTGACGATACCATGTTCACCACCGATAATGAGAAGATTAGCCTCTTCAA
TTTCAGAAAGAATGCTGACCCACAGATGGTTAGAGAGGCCTACGCGGCAGGTCTGATCAAGACGATCTAC
CCGAGTAATAATCTCCAGGAGATCAAATACCTTCCCAAGAAGGTTAAAGATGCAGTCAAAAGATTCAGGA
CTAACTGCATCAAGAACACAGAGAAAGATATATTTCTCAAGATCAGAAGTACTATTCCAGTATGGACGAT
TCAAGGCTTGCTTCATAAACCAAGGCAAGTAATAGAGATTGGAGTCTCTAAGAAAGTAGTTCCTACTGAA
TCAAAGGCCATGGAGTCAAAAATTCAGATCGAGGATCTAACAGAACTCGCCGTGAAGACTGGCGAACAGT
TCATACAGAGTCTTTTACGACTCAATGACAAGAAGAAAATCTTCGTCAACATGGTGGAGCACGACACTCT
CGTCTACTCCAAGAATATCAAAGATACAGTCTCAGAAGACCAAAGGGCTATTGAGACTTTTCAACAAAGG
GTAATATCGGGAAACCTCCTCGGATTCCATTGCCCAGCTATCTGTCACTTCATCAAAAGGACAGTAGAAA
AGGAAGGTGGCACCTACAAATGCCATCATTGCGATAAAGGAAAGGCTATCGTTCAAGATGCCCCTGCCGA
CAGTGGTCCCAAAGATGGACCCCCACCCACGAGGAGCATCGTGGAAAAAGAAGACGTTCCAACCACGTCT
TCAAAGCAAGTGGATTGATGTGATATCTCCACTGACGTAAGGGATGACGCACAATCCCACTATCCTTCGC
AAGACCCTTCCTCTATATAAGGAAGTTCATTTCATTTGGAGAGGACTCCGGTATTTTTACAACAATTACC
ACAACAAAACAAACAACAAACAACATTACAATTTACTATTCTAGTCGAAATGGCCCCAATAAGTTCCACG
TGGTCTAGGCTCATAAGGTTTGTGGCTGTGGAAACCTCCTTAGTTCACATCGGCGAGCCTATTGATGCAA
CAATGGACGTGGGCTTAGCACGTAGGGAAGGGAAGACAATACAAGCCTATGAGATCATCGGCAGTGGCTC
TGCTTTAGATCTGTCTGCCCAAGTGTCAAAGAACGTACTTACGGTCCGTGAGCTCTTAATGCCCTTGAGC
CGTGAGGAGATTAAAACGGTAAGATGCCTTGGCCTTAATTATCCCGTCCACGCCACAGAAGCCAACGTGG
CCGTGCCGAAATTCCCGAACCTTTTTTACAAACCCGTAACCTCCCTCATCGGACCAGGTGGGTTGATAAC
CATCCCTTCAGTTGTCCAACCACCTAAAGAGCACCAGAGCGATTACGAAGCCGAGTTGGTTATCGTCATC
GGTAAAGCCGCCAAAAATGTCAGTGAAGATGAAGCTCTGGACTACGTGTTGGGCTACACCGCAGCCAATG
ACATCTCATTTAGGAAACATCAGTTGGCCGTTTCTCAATGGTCATTCTCCAAGGGTTTTGATGGCACGAA
TCCCCTGGGACCGTGCCTGGTTTCTGCTTCCTCTATTCCAGATCCACAGGATATTCCGATCCAATGTAAA
CTCAACGGTGGGGTGGTGCAAAATGGAAACACTCGTGATCAGATTTTTAATGTCAAGAAAACAATCTCTT
TTTTAAGCCAAGGGACTACGTTGGAGCCTGGTTCCATAATCCTGACGGGGACGCCCGACGGAGTGGGCTT
CGTAAGAAACCCACCGCTTTATTTGAAGGACGGTGATGAAGTAATGACTTGGATCGGATCAGGTATAGGA
ACCTTAGCCAACACTGTCCGAGAGGAGCAGACTTGTTTCGCTTCAGGAGGGCACGAGTAAGCTTGGAATG
GATCTTCGATCCCGATCGTTCAAACATTTGGCAATAAAGTTTCTTAAGATTGAATCCTGTTGCCGGTCTT
GCGACGATTATCATATAATTTCTGTTGAATTACGTTAAGCATGTAATAATTAACATGTAATGCATGACGT
TATTTATGAGATGGGTTTTTATGATTAGAGTCCCGCAATTATACATTTAATACGCGATAGAAAACAAAAT
ATAGCGCGCAAACTAGGATAAATTATCGCGCGCGGTGTCATCTATGTTACTAGATCGGGAATTGCCAAGC
TAATTCTTGAAGACGAAAGGGCCTCGTGATACGCCTATTTTTATAGGTTAATGTCATGATAATAATGGTT
TCTTAGACGTCAGGTGGCACTTTTCGGGGAAATGTGCGCGGAACCCCTATTTGTTTATTTTTCTAAATAC
ATTCAAATATGTATCCGCTCATGAGACAATAACCCTGATAAATGCTTCAATAATGGGACCGACTCGCGCT
GTCAGGAGACTAGAGCCAAGCTGATCTCCTTTGCCCCGGAGATCACCATGGACGACTTTCTCTATCTCTA
CGATCTAGGAAGAAAGTTCGACGGAGAAGGTGACGATACCATGTTCACCACCGATAATGAGAAGATTAGC
CTCTTCAATTTCAGAAAGAATGCTGACCCACAGATGGTTAGAGAGGCCTACGCGGCAGGTCTGATCAAGA
CGATCTACCCGAGTAATAATCTCCAGGAGATCAAATACCTTCCCAAGAAGGTTAAAGATGCAGTCAAAAG
ATTCAGGACTAACTGCATCAAGAACACAGAGAAAGATATATTTCTCAAGATCAGAAGTACTATTCCAGTA
TGGACGATTCAAGGCTTGCTTCATAAACCAAGGCAAGTAATAGAGATTGGAGTCTCTAAGAAAGTAGTTC
CTACTGAATCAAAGGCCATGGAGTCAAAAATTCAGATCGAGGATCTAACAGAACTCGCCGTGAAGACTGG
CGAACAGTTCATACAGAGTCTTTTACGACTCAATGACAAGAAGAAAATCTTCGTCAACATGGTGGAGCAC
GACACTCTCGTCTACTCCAAGAATATCAAAGATACAGTCTCAGAAGACCAAAGGGCTATTGAGACTTTTC
AACAAAGGGTAATATCGGGAAACCTCCTCGGATTCCATTGCCCAGCTATCTGTCACTTCATCAAAAGGAC
AGTAGAAAAGGAAGGTGGCACCTACAAATGCCATCATTGCGATAAAGGAAAGGCTATCGTTCAAGATGCC
CCTGCCGACAGTGGTCCCAAAGATGGACCCCCACCCACGAGGAGCATCGTGGAAAAAGAAGACGTTCCAA
CCACGTCTTCAAAGCAAGTGGATTGATGTGATATCTCCACTGACGTAAGGGATGACGCACAATCCCACTA
TCCTTCGCAAGACCCTTCCTCTATATAAGGAAGTTCATTTCATTTGGAGAGGACTCCGGTATTTTTACAA
CAATTACCACAACAAAACAAACAACAAACAACATTACAATTTACTATTCTAGTCGAAATGGTGAGCAAGG
GCGAGGAGCTGTTCACCGGGGTGGTGCCCATCCTGGTCGAGCTGGACGGCGACGTAAACGGCCACAAGTT
CAGCGTGTCCGGCGAGGGCGAGGGCGATGCCACCTACGGCAAGCTGACCCTGAAGTTCATCTGCACCACC
GGCAAGCTGCCCGTGCCCTGGCCCACCCTCGTGACCACCCTGACCTACGGCGTGCAGTGCTTCAGCCGCT
ACCCCGACCACATGAAGCAGCACGACTTCTTCAAGTCCGCCATGCCCGAAGGCTACGTCCAGGAGCGCAC
CATCTTCTTCAAGGACGACGGCAACTACAAGACCCGCGCCGAGGTGAAGTTCGAGGGCGACACCCTGGTG
AACCGCATCGAGCTGAAGGGCATCGACTTCAAGGAGGACGGCAACATCCTGGGGCACAAGCTGGAGTACA
ACTACAACAGCCACAACGTCTATATCATGGCCGACAAGCAGAAGAACGGCATCAAGGTGAACTTCAAGAT
CCGCCACAACATCGAGGACGGCAGCGTGCAGCTCGCCGACCACTACCAGCAGAACACCCCCATCGGCGAC
GGCCCCGTGCTGCTGCCCGACAACCACTACCTGAGCACCCAGTCCGCCCTGAGCAAAGACCCCAACGAGA
AGCGCGATCACATGGTCCTGCTGGAGTTCGTGACCGCCGCCGGGATCACTCTCGGCATGGACGAGCTGTA
CAAGGACGAGCTGTAAGCTTGGAATGGATCTTCGATCCCGATCGTTCAAACATTTGGCAATAAAGTTTCT
TAAGATTGAATCCTGTTGCCGGTCTTGCGACGATTATCATATAATTTCTGTTGAATTACGTTAAGCATGT
AATAATTAACATGTAATGCATGACGTTATTTATGAGATGGGTTTTTATGATTAGAGTCCCGCAATTATAC
ATTTAATACGCGATAGAAAACAAAATATAGCGCGCAAACTAGGATAAATTATCGCGCGCGGTGTCATCTA
TGTTACTAGATCGGGAATTGCCAAGCTAATTCTTGAAGACGAAAGGGCCTCGTGATACGCCTATTTTTAT
AGGTTAATGTCATGATAATAATGGTTTCTTAGACGTCAGGTGGCACTTTTCGGGGAAATGTGCGCGGAAC
CCCTATTTGTTTATTTTTCTAAATACATTCAAATATGTATCCGCTCATGAGACAATAACCCTGATAAATG
CTTCAATAATGGGACCGACTCGCGCTGTCATGAGACGAATTCTGACAGGATATATTGGCGGGTAAACCTA
AGAGAAAAGAGCGTTTATTAGAATAATCGGATATTTAAAAGGGCGTGAAAAGGTTTATCCGTTCGTCCAT
TTGTATGTGCATGCCAACCACAGGGTTCCCCTCGGGATCAAAGTACTTTGATCCAACCCCTCCGCTGCTA
TAGTGCAGTCGGCTTCTGACGTTCAGTGCAGCCGTCATCTGAAAACGACATGTCGCACAAGTCCTAAGTT
ACGCGACAGGCTGCCGCCCTGCCCTTTTCCTGGCGTTTTCTTGTCGCGTGTTTTAGTCGCATAAAGTAGA
ATACTTGCGACTAGAACCGGAGACATTACGCCATGAACAAGAGCGCCGCCGCTGGCCTGCTGGGCTATGC
CCGCGTCAGCACCGACGACCAGGACTTGACCAACCAACGGGCCGAACTGCACGCGGCCGGCTGCACCAAG
CTGTTTTCCGAGAAGATCACCGGCACCAGGCGCGACCGCCCGGAGCTGGCCAGGATGCTTGACCACCTAC
GCCCTGGCGACGTTGTGACAGTGACCAGGCTAGACCGCCTGGCCCGCAGCACCCGCGACCTACTGGACAT
TGCCGAGCGCATCCAGGAGGCCGGCGCGGGCCTGCGTAGCCTGGCAGAGCCGTGGGCCGACACCACCACG
CCGGCCGGCCGCATGGTGTTGACCGTGTTCGCCGGCATTGCCGAGTTCGAGCGTTCCCTAATCATCGACC
GCACCCGGAGCGGGCGCGAGGCCGCCAAGGCCCGAGGCGTGAAGTTTGGCCCCCGCCCTACCCTCACCCC
GGCACAGATCGCGCACGCCCGCGAGCTGATCGACCAGGAAGGCCGCACCGTGAAAGAGGCGGCTGCACTG
CTTGGCGTGCATCGCTCGACCCTGTACCGCGCACTTGAGCGCAGCGAGGAAGTGACGCCCACCGAGGCCA
GGCGGCGCGGTGCCTTCCGTGAGGACGCATTGACCGAGGCCGACGCCCTGGCGGCCGCCGAGAATGAACG
CCAAGAGGAACAAGCATGAAACCGCACCAGGACGGCCAGGACGAACCGTTTTTCATTACCGAAGAGATCG
AGGCGGAGATGATCGCGGCCGGGTACGTGTTCGAGCCGCCCGCGCACCTCTCAACCGTGCGGCTGCATGA
AATCCTGGCCGGTTTGTCTGATGCCAAGCTGGCGGCCTGGCCGGCCAGCTTGGCCGCTGAAGAAACCGAG
CGCCGCCGTCTAAAAAGGTGATGTGTATTTGAGTAAAACAGCTTGCGTCATGCGGTCGCTGCGTATATGA
TGCGATGAGTAAATAAACAAATACGCAAGGGGAACGCATGAAGGTTATCGCTGTACTTAACCAGAAAGGC
GGGTCAGGCAAGACGACCATCGCAACCCATCTAGCCCGCGCCCTGCAACTCGCCGGGGCCGATGTTCTGT
TAGTCGATTCCGATCCCCAGGGCAGTGCCCGCGATTGGGCGGCCGTGCGGGAAGATCAACCGCTAACCGT
TGTCGGCATCGACCGCCCGACGATTGACCGCGACGTGAAGGCCATCGGCCGGCGCGACTTCGTAGTGATC
GACGGAGCGCCCCAGGCGGCGGACTTGGCTGTGTCCGCGATCAAGGCAGCCGACTTCGTGCTGATTCCGG
TGCAGCCAAGCCCTTACGACATATGGGCCACCGCCGACCTGGTGGAGCTGGTTAAGCAGCGCATTGAGGT
CACGGATGGAAGGCTACAAGCGGCCTTTGTCGTGTCGCGGGCGATCAAAGGCACGCGCATCGGCGGTGAG
GTTGCCGAGGCGCTGGCCGGGTACGAGCTGCCCATTCTTGAGTCCCGTATCACGCAGCGCGTGAGCTACC
CAGGCACTGCCGCCGCCGGCACAACCGTTCTTGAATCAGAACCCGAGGGCGACGCTGCCCGCGAGGTCCA
GGCGCTGGCCGCTGAAATTAAATCAAAACTCATTTGAGTTAATGAGGTAAAGAGAAAATGAGCAAAAGCA
CAAACACGCTAAGTGCCGGCCGTCCGAGCGCACGCAGCAGCAAGGCTGCAACGTTGGCCAGCCTGGCAGA
CACGCCAGCCATGAAGCGGGTCAACTTTCAGTTGCCGGCGGAGGATCACACCAAGCTGAAGATGTACGCG
GTACGCCAAGGCAAGACCATTACCGAGCTGCTATCTGAATACATCGCGCAGCTACCAGAGTAAATGAGCA
AATGAATAAATGAGTAGATGAATTTTAGCGGCTAAAGGAGGCGGCATGGAAAATCAAGAACAACCAGGCA
CCGACGCCGTGGAATGCCCCATGTGTGGAGGAACGGGCGGTTGGCCAGGCGTAAGCGGCTGGGTTGCCTG
CCGGCCCTGCAATGGCACTGGAACCCCCAAGCCCGAGGAATCGGCGTGAGCGGTCGCAAACCATCCGGCC
CGGTACAAATCGGCGCGGCGCTGGGTGATGACCTGGTGGAGAAGTTGAAGGCCGCGCAGGCCGCCCAGCG
GCAACGCATCGAGGCAGAAGCACGCCCCGGTGAATCGTGGCAAGCGGCCGCTGATCGAATCCGCAAAGAA
TCCCGGCAACCGCCGGCAGCCGGTGCGCCGTCGATTAGGAAGCCGCCCAAGGGCGACGAGCAACCAGATT
TTTTCGTTCCGATGCTCTATGACGTGGGCACCCGCGATAGTCGCAGCATCATGGACGTGGCCGTTTTCCG
TCTGTCGAAGCGTGACCGACGAGCTGGCGAGGTGATCCGCTACGAGCTTCCAGACGGGCACGTAGAGGTT
TCCGCAGGGCCGGCCGGCATGGCCAGTGTGTGGGATTACGACCTGGTACTGATGGCGGTTTCCCATCTAA
CCGAATCCATGAACCGATACCGGGAAGGGAAGGGAGACAAGCCCGGCCGCGTGTTCCGTCCACACGTTGC
GGACGTACTCAAGTTCTGCCGGCGAGCCGATGGCGGAAAGCAGAAAGACGACCTGGTAGAAACCTGCATT
CGGTTAAACACCACGCACGTTGCCATGCAGCGTACGAAGAAGGCCAAGAACGGCCGCCTGGTGACGGTAT
CCGAGGGTGAAGCCTTGATTAGCCGCTACAAGATCGTAAAGAGCGAAACCGGGCGGCCGGAGTACATCGA
GATCGAGCTAGCTGATTGGATGTACCGCGAGATCACAGAAGGCAAGAACCCGGACGTGCTGACGGTTCAC
CCCGATTACTTTTTGATCGATCCCGGCATCGGCCGTTTTCTCTACCGCCTGGCACGCCGCGCCGCAGGCA
AGGCAGAAGCCAGATGGTTGTTCAAGACGATCTACGAACGCAGTGGCAGCGCCGGAGAGTTCAAGAAGTT
CTGTTTCACCGTGCGCAAGCTGATCGGGTCAAATGACCTGCCGGAGTACGATTTGAAGGAGGAGGCGGGG
CAGGCTGGCCCGATCCTAGTCATGCGCTACCGCAACCTGATCGAGGGCGAAGCATCCGCCGGTTCCTAAT
GTACGGAGCAGATGCTAGGGCAAATTGCCCTAGCAGGGGAAAAAGGTCGAAAAGGACTCTTTCCTGTGGA
TAGCACGTACATTGGGAACCCAAAGCCGTACATTGGGAACCGGAACCCGTACATTGGGAACCCAAAGCCG
TACATTGGGAACCGGTCACACATGTAAGTGACTGATATAAAAGAGAAAAAAGGCGATTTTTCCGCCTAAA
ACTCTTTAAAACTTATTAAAACTCTTAAAACCCGCCTGGCCTGTGCATAACTGTCTGGCCAGCGCACAGC
CGAAGAGCTGCAAAAAGCGCCTACCCTTCGGTCGCTGCGCTCCCTACGCCCCGCCGCTTCGCGTCGGCCT
ATCGCGGCCGCTGGCCGCTCAAAAATGGCTGGCCTACGGCCAGGCAATCTACCAGGGCGCGGACAAGCCG
CGCCGTCGCCACTCGACCGCCGGCGCCCACATCAAGGCACCCTGCCTCGCGCGTTTCGGTGATGACGGTG
AAAACCTCTGACACATGCAGCTCCCGGTGACGGTCACAGCTTGTCTGTAAGCGGATGCCGGGAGCAGACA
AGCCCGTCAGGGCGCGTCAGCGGGTGTTGGCGGGTGTCGGGGCGCAGCCATGACCCAGTCACGTAGCGAT
AGCGGAGTGTATACTGGCTTAACTATGCGGCATCAGAGCAGATTGTACTGAGAGTGCACCATATGCGGTG
TGAAATACCGCACAGATGCGTAAGGAGAAAATACCGCATCAGGCGCTCTTCCGCTTCCTCGCTCACTGAC
TCGCTGCGCTCGGTCGTTCGGCTGCGGCGAGCGGTATCAGCTCACTCAAAGGCGGTAATACGGTTATCCA
CAGAATCAGGGGATAACGCAGGAAAGAACATGTGAGCAAAAGGCCAGCAAAAGGCCAGGAACCGTAAAAA
GGCCGCGTTGCTGGCGTTTTTCCATAGGCTCCGCCCCCCTGACGAGCATCACAAAAATCGACGCTCAAGT
CAGAGGTGGCGAAACCCGACAGGACTATAAAGATACCAGGCGTTTCCCCCTGGAAGCTCCCTCGTGCGCT
CTCCTGTTCCGACCCTGCCGCTTACCGGATACCTGTCCGCCTTTCTCCCTTCGGGAAGCGTGGCGCTTTC
TCATAGCTCACGCTGTAGGTATCTCAGTTCGGTGTAGGTCGTTCGCTCCAAGCTGGGCTGTGTGCACGAA
CCCCCCGTTCAGCCCGACCGCTGCGCCTTATCCGGTAACTATCGTCTTGAGTCCAACCCGGTAAGACACG
ACTTATCGCCACTGGCAGCAGCCACTGGTAACAGGATTAGCAGAGCGAGGTATGTAGGCGGTGCTACAGA
GTTCTTGAAGTGGTGGCCTAACTACGGCTACACTAGAAGGACAGTATTTGGTATCTGCGCTCTGCTGAAG
CCAGTTACCTTCGGAAAAAGAGTTGGTAGCTCTTGATCCGGCAAACAAACCACCGCTGGTAGCGGTGGTT
TTTTTGTTTGCAAGCAGCAGATTACGCGCAGAAAAAAAGGATCTCAAGAAGATCCTTTGATCTTTTCTAC
GGGGTCTGACGCTCAGTGGAACGAAAACTCACGTTAAGGGATTTTGGTCATGCATTCTAGGTGATTAGAA
AAACTCATCGAGCATCAAATGAAACTGCAATTTATTCATATCAGGATTATCAATACCATATTTTTGAAAA
AGCCGTTTCTGTAATGAAGGAGAAAACTCACCGAGGCAGTTCCATAGGATGGCAAGATCCTGGTATCGGT
CTGCGATTCCGACTCGTCCAACATCAATACAACCTATTAATTTCCCCTCGTCAAAAATAAGGTTATCAAG
TGAGAAATCACCATGAGTGACGACTGAATCCGGTGAGAATGGCAAAAGTTTATGCATTTCTTTCCAGACT
TGTTCAACAGGCCAGCCATTACGCTCGTCATCAAAATCACTCGCATCAACCAAACCGTTATTCATTCGTG
ATTGCGCCTGAGCGAGTCGAAATACGCGATCGCTGTTAAAAGGACAATTACAAACAGGAATCGAATGCAA
CCGGCGCAGGAACACTGCCAGCGCATCAACAATATTTTCACCTGAATCAGGATATTCTTCTAATACCTGG
AATGCTGTTTTCCCTGGGATCGCAGTGGTGAGTAACCATGCATCATCAGGAGTACGGATAAAATGCTTGA
TGGTCGGAAGAGGCATAAATTCCGTCAGCCAGTTTAGTCTGACCATCTCATCTGTAACATCATTGGCAAC
GCTACCTTTGCCATGTTTCAGAAACAACTCTGGCGCATCGGGCTTCCCATACAATCGGTAGATTGTCGCA
CCTGATTGCCCGACATTATCGCGAGCCCATTTATACCCATATAAATCAGCATCCATGTTGGAATTTAATC
GCGGCCTTGAGCAAGACGTTTCCCGTTGAATATGGCTCATAACAGAACTTATTATTTCCTTCCTCTTTTC
TACAGTATTTAAAGATACCCCAAGAAGCTAATTATAACAAGACGAACTCCAATTCACTGTTCCTTGCATT
CTAAAACCTTAAATACCAGAAAACAGCTTTTTCAAAGTTGTTTTCAAAGTTGGCGTATAACATAGTATCG
ACGGAGCCGATTTTGAAACCGCGGTGATCACAGGCAGCAACGCTCTGTCATCGTTACAATCAACATGCTA
CCCTCCGCGAGATCATCCGTGTTTCAAACCCGGCAGCTTAGTTGCCGTTCTTCCGAATAGCATCGGTAAC
ATGAGCAAAGTCTGCCGCCTTACAACGGCTCTCCCGCTGACGCCGTCCCGGACTGATGGGCTGCCTGTAT
CGAGTGGTGATTTTGTGCCGAGCTGCCGGTCGGGGAGCTGTTGGCTGGCTGGTGGCAGGATATATTGTGG
TGTAAACATAACGAATTCGTCTCA
Features (pLannotate 1.2.2; 34 found; start..end, strand, type, name):
   5453..5705    +  terminator     NOS terminator: nopaline synthase terminator and poly(A) signal
   5826..5913    +  promoter       AmpR promoter (fragment): bla
   5950..5995    +  promoter       CUP1 promoter (fragment): S. cerevisiae CUP1; inducible metallothionein promoter, regulated by Cu2+
   5996..6039    +  promoter       CUP1 promoter (fragment): S. cerevisiae CUP1; inducible metallothionein promoter, regulated by Cu2+
   6040..6083    +  promoter       CUP1 promoter (fragment): S. cerevisiae CUP1; inducible metallothionein promoter, regulated by Cu2+
   6086..6131    +  promoter       CUP1 promoter (fragment): S. cerevisiae CUP1; inducible metallothionein promoter, regulated by Cu2+
   7583..7835    +  terminator     NOS terminator: nopaline synthase terminator and poly(A) signal
   7956..8043    +  promoter       AmpR promoter (fragment): bla
   8841..9185    +  promoter       CaMV 35S promoter: strong constitutive promoter from cauliflower mosaic virus
   9138..9184    +  promoter       minimal CaMV 35S promoter: minimal 35S promoter from cauliflower mosaic virus
   9217..9242    +  misc_feature   TMV Ω (fragment): translational enhancer from the tobacco mosaic virus 5'-leader sequence (Gallie et al., 1988)
  10086..10338   +  terminator     NOS terminator: nopaline synthase terminator and poly(A) signal
  10459..10546   +  promoter       AmpR promoter (fragment): bla
  11182..11526   +  promoter       CaMV 35S promoter: strong constitutive promoter from cauliflower mosaic virus
  11479..11525   +  promoter       minimal CaMV 35S promoter: minimal 35S promoter from cauliflower mosaic virus
  11558..11583   +  misc_feature   TMV Ω (fragment): translational enhancer from the tobacco mosaic virus 5'-leader sequence (Gallie et al., 1988)
  12544..12796   +  terminator     NOS terminator: nopaline synthase terminator and poly(A) signal
  12917..13004   +  promoter       AmpR promoter (fragment): bla
  13640..13984   +  promoter       CaMV 35S promoter: strong constitutive promoter from cauliflower mosaic virus
  13937..13983   +  promoter       minimal CaMV 35S promoter: minimal 35S promoter from cauliflower mosaic virus
  14016..14041   +  misc_feature   TMV Ω (fragment): translational enhancer from the tobacco mosaic virus 5'-leader sequence (Gallie et al., 1988)
  14058..14774   +  CDS            EGFP: EGFP is a basic (constitutively fluorescent) green fluorescent protein published in 1996, derived from Aequorea victoria. It is reported to be a rapidly-maturing weak dimer with moderate acid sensitivity.
  14810..15062   +  terminator     NOS terminator: nopaline synthase terminator and poly(A) signal
  15183..15270   +  promoter       AmpR promoter (fragment): bla
  15303..15327   +  misc_feature   RB T-DNA repeat: right border repeat from nopaline C58 T-DNA
  15667..16068   +  CDS            Y4CG_SINFN (fragment): Protein inferred from homology: Swiss-Prot protein existence level 3. From Sinorhizobium fredii (strain NBRC 101917 / NGR234).
  16628..17257   +  CDS            pVS1 StaA: stability protein from the Pseudomonas plasmid pVS1 (Heeb et al., 2000)
  17686..18759   +  CDS            pVS1 RepA: replication protein from the Pseudomonas plasmid pVS1 (Heeb et al., 2000)
  18825..19019   +  rep_origin     pVS1 oriV: origin of replication for the Pseudomonas plasmid pVS1 (Heeb et al., 2000)
  19222..19261   +  CDS            rop (fragment): Rop protein, which maintains plasmids at low copy number; rop
  19363..19503   +  misc_feature   bom: basis of mobility region from pBR322
  19689..20277   -  rep_origin     ori: high-copy-number ColE1/pMB1/pBR322/pUC origin of replication
  20365..21180   -  CDS            KanR: aminoglycoside phosphotransferase; aph(3')-Ia; confers resistance to kanamycin in bacteria or G418 (Geneticin®) in eukaryotes
  21613..21637   +  misc_feature   LB T-DNA repeat: left border repeat from nopaline C58 T-DNA
