[The description below was written by a language model from this plasmid's Addgene catalogue record and pLannotate feature annotations shown in this document.]
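Description:
GB4636 is a large (about 21.7 kb) GoldenBraid multigene module assembled in the pDGB3_alpha1 binary vector, a self-made pCambia1302 derivative for Agrobacterium-mediated delivery into plants. The backbone carries left and right T-DNA border repeats, the pVS1 replication and stability functions (oriV, RepA, StaA) for maintenance in Agrobacterium, a ColE1/pMB1-type origin with the bom site for high-copy propagation in E. coli, and an aph(3')-Ia kanamycin resistance gene for bacterial selection. The insert was assembled through BsaI sites that were destroyed during cloning, and internal BsaI and BsmBI sites were removed from the parts.

The payload comprises six transcriptional units encoding components of an autonomous bioluminescence reporter system. According to the record, HISPS is placed under a red-light-regulated synthetic promoter and H3H under a copper-inducible CBS:mDFR promoter, while LUZ, CPH, EGFP and the silencing suppressor p19 are expressed constitutively. The record is inconsistent about the light-responsive promoter: the purpose field names Etr8:CMVmin, whereas the insert name gives Etr4:mDFR.

The automated feature table supports part of this layout. Four tandem short matches to the yeast CUP1 promoter fit a 4x copper-binding-site operator. Three CaMV 35S promoters with TMV Ω leader fragments appear, one directly driving EGFP, and five NOS terminators are annotated. However, roughly the first 5.4 kb carries no annotations, and of the coding sequences only EGFP is identified, so the positions of the HISPS, H3H, LUZ, CPH and p19 genes and the p19 regulatory elements cannot be confirmed from the table.

The design lets two pathway steps be controlled by independent light and copper inputs, with luminescence as the quantitative output and EGFP as a constitutive reference.
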