Addgene plasmid #215264: GB4636
Purpose: Module for the expression of HISPS under the ed light regulated Etr8:CMVmin promoter and H3H under the copper inducible CBS:mDFR promoter and the constitutive expression of LUZ, CPH,EGFP and p19
Depositing lab: Diego Orzaez. Depositing organization: Instituto de Biologia Molecular y Celular de Plantas. Publication: A quantitative autonomous bioluminescence reporter system with a wide dynamic range for Plant Synthetic Biology. Calvache C, Vazquez-Vilar M, Moreno-Gimenez E, Orzaez D. Plant Biotechnol J. 2024 Jan;22(1):37-47. doi: 10.1111/pbi.14146. Epub 2023 Oct 26. PubMed 37882352.
Backbone
  Vector backbone: pDGB3_alpha1
  Backbone manufacturer: self-made; derived from pCambia1302 generated at the Cambia Institute
  Vector type: Synthetic Biology
Growth in bacteria
  Bacterial resistance: Kanamycin, 50 μg/mL
  Growth temperature: 37°C
  Growth strain: DH5alpha
  Copy number: High Copy
Gene/Insert
  Gene/Insert name: Etr4:mDFR:HISPS-CBS4x:mDFR:H3HSF-LUZ-CPH-EGFP-p19
  Species: Synthetic
  Mutation: BsaI and BsmBI sites removed
  Cloning method: Restriction Enzyme; 5′ cloning site BsaI (destroyed during cloning); 3′ cloning site BsaI (destroyed during cloning)
Terms and licenses: Academic/Nonprofit Terms; Industry Terms: Not Available to Industry
How to cite: GB4636 was a gift from Diego Orzaez (Addgene plasmid # 215264 ; http://n2t.net/addgene:215264 ; RRID:Addgene_215264)
